>Addgene plasmid #57739 | Dendra2-SiT-N-15 | addgene full sequence | sequence record 352098 | Addgene NGS Result
CGTTACATAACTTACGGTAAATGGCCCGCCTGGCTGACCGCCCAACGACCCCCGCCCATTGACGTCAATA
ATGACGTATGTTCCCATAGTAACGCCAATAGGGACTTTCCATTGACGTCAATGGGTGGAGTATTTACGGT
AAACTGCCCACTTGGCAGTACATCAAGTGTATCATATGCCAAGTACGCCCCCTATTGACGTCAATGACGG
TAAATGGCCCGCCTGGCATTATGCCCAGTACATGACCTTATGGGACTTTCCTACTTGGCAGTACATCTAC
GTATTAGTCATCGCTATTACCATGGTGATGCGGTTTTGGCAGTACATCAATGGGCGTGGATAGCGGTTTG
ACTCACGGGGATTTCCAAGTCTCCACCCCATTGACGTCAATGGGAGTTTGTTTTGGCACCAAAATCAACG
GGACTTTCCAAAATGTCGTAACAACTCCGCCCCATTGACGCAAATGGGCGGTAGGCGTGTACGGTGGGAG
GTCTATATAAGCAGAGCTGGTTTAGTGAACCGTCAGATCCGCTAGCGCTACCGGACTCAGATCTCGAGCT
CGCCACCATGATTCACACCAACCTGAAGAAAAAGTTCAGCTGCTGCGTCCTGGTCTTTCTTCTGTTTGCA
GTCATCTGTGTGTGGAAGGAAAAGAAGAAAGGGAGTTACTATGATTCCTTTAAATTGCAAACCAAGGAAT
TCCTGCAGTCGACGGTACCGCGGGCCCGGGATCCACCGGTCGCCACCATGAACACCCCGGGAATTAACCT
GATCAAGGAGGACATGCGCGTGAAGGTGCACATGGAGGGCAACGTGAACGGCCACGCCTTCGTGATCGAG
GGCGAGGGCAAGGGCAAGCCCTACGAGGGCACCCAGACCGCCAACCTGACCGTGAAGGAGGGCGCCCCCC
TGCCCTTCAGCTACGACATCCTGACCACCGCCGTGCACTACGGCAACCGGGTGTTCACCAAGTACCCCGA
GGACATCCCCGACTACTTCAAGCAGAGCTTCCCCGAGGGCTACAGCTGGGAGCGCACCATGACCTTCGAG
GACAAGGGCATCTGCACCATCCGCAGCGACATCAGCCTGGAGGGCGACTGCTTCTTCCAGAACGTGCGCT
TCAAGGGCACCAACTTCCCCCCCAACGGCCCCGTGATGCAGAAGAAGACCCTGAAGTGGGAGCCCAGCAC
CGAGAAGCTGCACGTGCGCGACGGCCTGCTGGTGGGCAACATCAACATGGCCCTGCTGCTGGAGGGCGGC
GGCCACTACCTGTGCGACTTCAAGACCACCTACAAGGCCAAGAAGGTGGTGCAGCTGCCCGACGCCCACT
TCGTGGACCACCGCATCGAGATCCTGGGCAACGACAGCGACTACAACAAGGTGAAGCTGTACGAGCACGC
CGTGGCCCGCTACAGCCCCCTGCCCAGCCAGGTGTGGTAAGCGGCCGCGACTCTAGATCATAATCAGCCA
TACCACATTTGTAGAGGTTTTACTTGCTTTAAAAAACCTCCCACACCTCCCCCTGAACCTGAAACATAAA
ATGAATGCAATTGTTGTTGTTAACTTGTTTATTGCAGCTTATAATGGTTACAAATAAAGCAATAGCATCA
CAAATTTCACAAATAAAGCATTTTTTTCACTGCATTCTAGTTGTGGTTTGTCCAAACTCATCAATGTATC
TTAAGGCGTAAATTGTAAGCGTTAATATTTTGTTAAAATTCGCGTTAAATTTTTGTTAAATCAGCTCATT
TTTTAACCAATAGGCCGAAATCGGCAAAATCCCTTATAAATCAAAAGAATAGACCGAGATAGGGT
[37 nt withheld, positions 1816-1852]
AAAGAACGTGGACTCCAACGTCAAAGG
[49 nt withheld, positions 1880-1928]
T
[91 nt withheld, positions 1930-2020]
G
[124 nt withheld, positions 2022-2145]
CAGGTGGCACTTTTCGGGGAAATGTGCGCGGAACCCCTATTTGTTTATTTTTCTAAATACATTCAAATAT
GTATCCGCTCATGAGACAATAACCCTGATAAATGCTTCAATAATATTGAAAAAGGAAGAGTCCTGAGGCG
GAAAGAACCAGCTGTGGAATGTGTGTCAGTTAGGGTGTGGAAAGTCCCCAGGCTCCCCAGCAGGCAGAAG
TATGCAAAGCATGCATCTCAATTAGTCAGCAACCAGGTGTGGAAAGTCCCCAGGCTCCCCAGCAGGCAGA
AGTATGCAAAGCATGCATCTCAATTAGTCAGCAACCATAGTCCCGCCCCTAACTCCGCCCATCCCGCCCC
TAACTCCGCCCAGTTCCGCCCATTCTCCGCCCCATGGCTGACTAATTTTTTTTATTTATGCAGAGGCCGA
GGCCGCCTCGGCCTCTGAGCTATTCCAGAAGTAGTGAGGAGGCTTTTTTGGAGGCCTAGGCTTTTGCAAA
GATCGATCAAGAGACAGGATGAGGATCGTTTCGCATGATTGAACAAGATGGATTGCACGCAGGTTCTCCG
GCCGCTTGGGTGGAGAGGCTATTCGGCTATGACTGGGCACAACAGACAATCGGCTGCTCTGATGCCGCCG
TGTTCCGGCTGTCAGCGCAGGGGCGCCCGGTTCTTTTTGTCAAGACCGACCTGTCCGGTGCCCTGAATGA
ACTGCAAGACGAGGCAGCGCGGCTATCGTGGCTGGCCACGACGGGCGTTCCTTGCGCAGCTGTGCTCGAC
GTTGTCACTGAAGCGGGAAGGGACTGGCTGCTATTGGGCGAAGTGCCGGGGCAGGATCTCCTGTCATCTC
ACCTTGCTCCTGCCGAGAAAGTATCCATCATGGCTGATGCAATGCGGCGGCTGCATACGCTTGATCCGGC
TACCTGCCCATTCGACCACCAAGCGAAACATCGCATCGAGCGAGCACGTACTCGGATGGAAGCCGGTCTT
GTCGATCAGGATGATCTGGACGAAGAGCATCAGGGGCTCGCGCCAGCCGAACTGTTCGCCAGGCTCAAGG
CGAGCATGCCCGACGGCGAGGATCTCGTCGTGACCCATGGCGATGCCTGCTTGCCGAATATCATGGTGGA
AAATGGCCGCTTTTCTGGATTCATCGACTGTGGCCGGCTGGGTGTGGCGGACCGCTATCAGGACATAGCG
TTGGCTACCCGTGATATTGCTGAAGAGCTTGGCGGCGAATGGGCTGACCGCTTCCTCGTGCTTTACGGTA
TCGCCGCTCCCGATTCGCAGCGCATCGCCTTCTATCGCCTTCTTGACGAGTTCTTCTGAGCGGGACTCTG
GGGTTCGAAATGACCGACCAAGCGACGCCCAACCTGCCATCACGAGATTTCGATTCCACCGCCGCCTTCT
ATGAAAGGTTGGGCTTCGGAATCGTTTTCCGGGACGCCGGCTGGATGATCCTCCAGCGCGGGGATCTCAT
GCTGGAGTTCTTCGCCCACCCTAGGGGGAGGCTAACTGAAACACGGAAGGAGACAATACCGGAAGGAACC
CGCGCTATGACGGCAATAAAAAGACAGAATAAAACGCACGGTGTTGGGTCGTTTGTTCATAAACGCGGGG
TTCGGTCCCAGGGCTGGCACTCTGTCGATACCCCACCGAGACCCCATTGGGGCCAATACGCCCGCGTTTC
TTCCTTTTCCCCACCCCACCCCCCAAGTTCGGGTGAAGGCCCAGGGCTCGCAGCCAACGTCGGGGCGGCA
GGCCCTGCCATAGCCTCAGGTTACTCATATATACTTTAGATTGATTTAAAACTTCATTTTTAATTTAAAA
GGATCTAGGTGAAGATCCTTTTTGATAATCTCATGACCAAAATCCCTTAACGTGAGTTTTCGTTCCACTG
AGCGTCAGACCCCGTAGAAAAGATCAAAGGATCTTCTTGAGATCCTTTTTTTCTGCGCGTAATCTGCTGC
TTGCAAACAAAAAAACCACCGCTACCAGCGGTGGTTTGTTTGCCGGATCAAGAGCTACCAACTCTTTTTC
CGAAGGTAACTGGCTTCAGCAGAGCGCAGATACCAAATACTGTTCTTCTAGTGTAGCCGTAGTTAGGCCA
CCACTTCAAGAACTCTGTAGCACCGCCTACATACCTCGCTCTGCTAATCCTGTTACCAGTGGCTGCTGCC
AGTGGCGATAAGTCGTGTCTTACCGGGTTGGACTCAAGACGATAGTTACCGGATAAGGCGCAGCGGTCGG
GCTGAACGGGGGGTTCGTGCACACAGCCCAGCTTGGAGCGAACGACCTACACCGAACTGAGATACCTACA
GCGTGAGCTATGAGAAAGCGCCACGCTTCCCGAAGGGAGAAAGGCGGACAGGTATCCGGTAAGCGGCAGG
GTCGGAACAGGAGAGCGCACGAGGGAGCTTCCAGGGGGAAACGCCTGGTATCTTTATAGTCCTGTCGGGT
TTCGCCACCTCTGACTTGAGCGTCGATTTTTGTGATGCTCGTCAGGGGGGCGGAGCCTATGGAAAAACGC
CAGCAACGCGGCCTTTTTACGGTTCCTGGCCTTTTGCTGGCCTTTTGCTCACATGTTCTTTCCTGCGTTA
TCCCCTGATTCTGTGGATAACCGTATTACCGCCATGCATTAGTTATTAATAGTAATCAATTACGGGGTCA
TTAGTTCATAGCCCATATATGGAGTTCCG
Features (pLannotate 1.2.2; 17 found; start..end, strand, type, name):
      1..304     +  enhancer       CMV enhancer: human cytomegalovirus immediate early enhancer
    305..508     +  promoter       CMV promoter: human cytomegalovirus (CMV) immediate early promoter
    531..561     +  misc_feature   MCS (fragment): multiple cloning site
    568..702     +  CDS            ST6GAL1 (fragment): SIAT1_HUMAN - Also known as SIAT1. Experimental evidence at protein level: Swiss-Prot protein existence level 1. Transfers sialic acid from CMP-sialic acid to galactose- containing acceptor substrates. From Homo sapiens (Human).
    703..734     +  misc_feature   MCS (fragment): multiple cloning site
    748..1440    +  CDS            Dendra2: monomeric photoswitchable green-to-red fluorescent protein from Dendronephthya mammalian codon-optimized
   1456..1539    +  CDS            large T antigen (fragment): large T antigen from SV40 (simian virus 40)
   1562..1683    +  polyA_signal   SV40 poly(A) signal: SV40 polyadenylation signal
   1717..2145    -  rep_origin     f1 ori (sequence partly withheld): f1 bacteriophage origin of replication; arrow indicates direction of (+) strand synthesis
   2172..2276    +  promoter       AmpR promoter: bla
   2278..2635    +  promoter       SV40 promoter: SV40 enhancer and early promoter
   2670..3464    +  CDS            NeoR/KanR: aminoglycoside phosphotransferase from Tn5; aph(3')-II (or nptII); confers resistance to neomycin, kanamycin, and G418 (Geneticin®)
   3485..3637    +  CDS            ble (fragment): BLE_KLEPN - Experimental evidence at protein level: Swiss-Prot protein existence level 1. Binding protein with a strong affinity to the bleomycin family of antibiotics. Binds to CL990; an antimitotic-antibiotic compound. From Klebsiella pneumoniae.
   3696..3743    +  polyA_signal   HSV TK poly(A) signal: herpes simplex virus thymidine kinase polyadenylation signal (Cole and Stacy, 1985)
   3834..3850    -  polyA_signal   bGH poly(A) signal (fragment): bovine growth hormone polyadenylation signal
   4072..4660    +  rep_origin     ori: high-copy-number ColE1/pMB1/pBR322/pUC origin of replication
   4775..4834    +  enhancer       CMV enhancer (fragment): human cytomegalovirus immediate early enhancer
