[The description below was written by a language model from this plasmid's Addgene catalogue record and pLannotate feature annotations shown in this document.]
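Description:
Dendra2-SiT-N-15 is a mammalian expression plasmid built on the Dendra2-N1 backbone, an N1-style fluorescent protein fusion vector. It is maintained in bacteria through a high-copy ColE1/pUC-type origin and selected with kanamycin. The same NeoR/KanR aminoglycoside phosphotransferase gene sits downstream of tandem bacterial (bla) and SV40 early promoters and is terminated by an HSV TK polyadenylation signal, so it also provides G418 selection in transfected mammalian cells. An f1 origin is present as well. The short large T antigen, ble and bGH poly(A) fragments in the annotation appear to be residual backbone sequences or partial matches rather than functional elements.

The payload is driven by the human CMV immediate early enhancer and promoter. It consists of the first 45 amino acids of human sialyltransferase ST6GAL1 (SiT), flanked by remnants of the multiple cloning site and followed by mammalian codon-optimized Dendra2 at the C terminus, with an SV40 poly(A) signal ending the transcript. The annotated ST6GAL1 fragment of 135 nucleotides matches the stated 45-residue truncation. This N-terminal portion of the enzyme serves as a targeting sequence, and the record lists the localization of the fusion as the Golgi trans-Golgi network.

Dendra2 is a monomeric green-to-red photoswitchable fluorescent protein. The record gives excitation and emission values of 490/507 nm for the green state and 553/573 nm for the red state. The construct therefore serves as a Golgi marker for live-cell imaging, and photoconversion of a chosen labelled population makes it suitable for tracking and super-resolution localization approaches. The sequenced record of 4,834 nt is consistent with the listed backbone size plus this small insert.
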