Addgene plasmid #57739: Dendra2-SiT-N-15
Purpose: Localization: Golgi TGN, Excitation: 490 / 553, Emission: 507 / 573
Depositing lab: Michael Davidson. Depositing organization: Florida State University, Tallahassee.
Backbone
  Vector backbone: Dendra2-N1
  Backbone size w/o insert (bp): 4750
  Vector type: Mammalian Expression
  Selectable markers: Neomycin (select with G418)
Growth in bacteria
  Bacterial resistance: Kanamycin, 50 μg/mL
  Growth temperature: 37°C
  Growth strain: DH5alpha
  Copy number: High Copy
Gene/Insert
  Gene/Insert name: SiT (alt name: NM_173216.2)
  Species: H. sapiens (human)
  Mutation: aa 1-45 of SiT
  Entrez Gene: ST6GAL1 (a.k.a. CDw75, SIAT1, ST6GalI, ST6N)
  Promoter: CMV
  Tag / fusion protein: Dendra2 (C terminal on backbone)
  Cloning method: Unknown
  Sequencing primers: 5′ CMV-F; 3′ SV40pA-R
Terms and licenses: Academic/Nonprofit Terms; Industry Terms
Depositor comments: . Excitation = 490 / 553; Emission = 507 / 573
How to cite: Dendra2-SiT-N-15 was a gift from Michael Davidson (Addgene plasmid # 57739 ; http://n2t.net/addgene:57739 ; RRID:Addgene_57739)
