>Addgene plasmid #57739 | Dendra2-SiT-N-15 | depositor partial sequence | sequence record 88893 | insert sequence
ACGTCAGATCCGCTAGCGCTACCGGACTCAGATCTCGAGCTCGCCACCATGATTCACACCAACCTGAAGA
AAAAGTTCAGCTGCTGCGTCCTGGTCTTTCTTCTGTTTGCAGTCATCTGTGTGTGGAAGGAAAAGAAGAA
AGGGAGTTACTATGATTCCTTTAAATTGCAAACCAAGGAATTCCTGCAGTCGACGGTACCGCGGGCCCGG
GATCCACCGGTCGCCACCATGAACACCCCGGGAATTAACCTGATCAAGGAGGACATGCGCGTGAAGGTGC
ACATGGAGGGCAACGTGAACGGCCACGCCTTCGTGATCGAGGGCGAGGGCAAGGGCAAGCCCTACGAGGG
CACCCAGACCGCCAACCTGACCGTGAAGGAGGGCGCCCCCCTGCCCTTCAGCTACGACATCCTGACCACC
GCCGTGCACTACGGCAACCGGGTGTTCACCAAGTACCCCGAGGACATCCCCGACTACTTCAAGCAGAGCT
TCCCCGAGGGCTACAGCTGGGAGCGCACCATGACCTTCGAGGACAAGGGCATCTGCACCATCCGCAGCGA
CATCAGCCTGGAGGGCGACTGCTTCTTCCAGAACGTGCGCTTCAAGGGCACCAACTTCCCCCCCAACGGC
CCCGTGATGCAGAAGAAGACCCTGAAGTGGGAGCCCAGCACCGAGAAGCTGCACGTGCGCGACGGCCTGC
TGGTGGGCAACATCAACATGGCCCTGCTGCTGGAGGGCGGCGGCCACTACCTGTGCGACTTCAAGACCAC
CTACAAGGCCAAGAAGGTGGTGCAGCTGCCCGACGCCCACTTCGTGGACCACCGCATCGAGATCCTGGGC
AACGACAGCGACTACAACAAGGTGAAGCTGTACGAGCACGCCGTGGCCCGCTACAGCCCCCTGCCCAGCC
AGGTGTGGTAAGCGGCCGCGACTCTAGATCATAATCAGCCATACCACATT
